Addgene plasmid #172287: pIVTR(T7G)-MCS
Purpose: (Empty Backbone) Empty backbone for in vitro transcription of mRNA
Depositing lab: Patrik Verstreken. Depositing organization: Vlaams Instituut voor Biotechnologie (VIB, vzw).
Backbone
  Vector backbone: pIVTR
  Backbone size (bp): 2074
  Vector type: Other
Growth in bacteria
  Bacterial resistance: Ampicillin, 100 μg/mL
  Growth temperature: 37°C
  Growth strain: DH5alpha
  Copy number: High Copy
Gene/Insert
  Gene/Insert name: None
Terms and licenses: Academic/Nonprofit Terms; Industry Terms: Not Available to Industry
How to cite: pIVTR(T7G)-MCS was a gift from Patrik Verstreken (Addgene plasmid # 172287 ; http://n2t.net/addgene:172287 ; RRID:Addgene_172287)
