[The description below was written by a language model from this plasmid's Addgene catalogue record and pLannotate feature annotations shown in this document.]
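Description:
pIVTR(T7G)-MCS is a compact (about 2.1 kb) empty backbone built on the pIVTR vector and intended as a template for in vitro transcription of mRNA. It carries no insert; users clone a coding sequence of interest into it. The plasmid is propagated in E. coli from a high-copy ColE1/pUC-type origin of replication. It is selected with ampicillin through a β-lactamase (AmpR) gene driven by its own bla promoter. The origin and resistance cassette lie on the opposite strand from the transcription unit.

The functional cassette is minimal. A bacteriophage T7 promoter sits at the start of the sequence, followed after a short spacer by a pUC18/19-type multiple cloning site. Immediately downstream is a fragment annotated as the human β-globin polyadenylation signal region. A sequence cloned into the MCS is therefore placed under T7 RNA polymerase control, so that run-off transcription yields an RNA carrying β-globin-derived 3′ sequence. Such sequences are commonly included in synthetic mRNA templates as a 3′ untranslated region to support transcript stability. However, the record does not say how this element is meant to function here, nor whether an encoded poly(A) tract is present. The "T7G" in the name probably refers to a variant of the T7 promoter or its initiating nucleotide, but the record does not define it. No eukaryotic promoter, reporter, tag or mammalian selection marker is annotated, consistent with a vector used only to produce RNA in vitro rather than for direct expression in cells.
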