Features (pLannotate 1.2.2; 6 found; start..end, strand, type, name):
      1..19      +  promoter       T7 promoter: promoter for bacteriophage T7 RNA polymerase
     65..121     +  misc_feature   MCS: pUC18/19 multiple cloning site
    122..255     +  polyA_signal   β-globin poly(A) (fragment): human β-globin polyadenylation signal
    319..907     -  rep_origin     ori: high-copy-number ColE1/pMB1/pBR322/pUC origin of replication
   1078..1938    -  CDS            AmpR: β-lactamase; bla; confers resistance to ampicillin, carbenicillin, and related antibiotics
   1939..2043    -  promoter       AmpR promoter: bla
>Addgene plasmid #172287 | pIVTR(T7G)-MCS | addgene full sequence | sequence record 340306 | Addgene NGS Result
TAATACGACTCACTATAGGGACATTTGCTTCTGACACAACTGTGTTCACTAGCAACCTCAAACAGAATTC
GAGCTCGGTACCCGGGGATCCTCTAGAGTCGACCTGCAGGCATGCAAGCTTGCTCGCTTTCTTGCTGTCC
AATTTCTATTAAAGGTTCCTTTGTTCCCTAAGTCCAACTACTAAACTGGGGGATATTATGAAGGGCCTTG
AGCATCTGGATTCTGCCTAATAAAAAACATTTATTTTCATTGCAAAACCATGGGAGCAAAAGGCCAGCAA
AAGGCCAGGAACCGTAAAAAGGCCGCGTTGCTGGCGTTTTTCCATAGGCTCCGCCCCCCTGACGAGCATC
ACAAAAATCGACGCTCAAGTCAGAGGTGGCGAAACCCGACAGGACTATAAAGATACCAGGCGTTTCCCCC
TGGAAGCTCCCTCGTGCGCTCTCCTGTTCCGACCCTGCCGCTTACCGGATACCTGTCCGCCTTTCTCCCT
TCGGGAAGCGTGGCGCTTTCTCATAGCTCACGCTGTAGGTATCTCAGTTCGGTGTAGGTCGTTCGCTCCA
AGCTGGGCTGTGTGCACGAACCCCCCGTTCAGCCCGACCGCTGCGCCTTATCCGGTAACTATCGTCTTGA
GTCCAACCCGGTAAGACACGACTTATCGCCACTGGCAGCAGCCACTGGTAACAGGATTAGCAGAGCGAGG
TATGTAGGCGGTGCTACAGAGTTCTTGAAGTGGTGGCCTAACTACGGCTACACTAGAAGAACAGTATTTG
GTATCTGCGCTCTGCTGAAGCCAGTTACCTTCGGAAAAAGAGTTGGTAGCTCTTGATCCGGCAAACAAAC
CACCGCTGGTAGCGGTGGTTTTTTTGTTTGCAAGCAGCAGATTACGCGCAGAAAAAAAGGATCTCAAGAA
GATCCTTTGATCTTTTCTACGGGGTCTGACGCTCAGTGGAACGAAAACTCACGTTAAGGGATTTTGGTCA
TGAGATTATCAAAAAGGATCTTCACCTAGATCCTTTTAAATTAAAAATGAAGTTTTAAATCAATCTAAAG
TATATATGAGTAAACTTGGTCTGACAGTTACCAATGCTTAATCAGTGAGGCACCTATCTCAGCGATCTGT
CTATTTCGTTCATCCATAGTTGCCTGACTCCCCGTCGTGTAGATAACTACGATACGGGAGGGCTTACCAT
CTGGCCCCAGTGCTGCAATGATACCGCGAGACCCACGCTCACCGGCTCCAGATTTATCAGCAATAAACCA
GCCAGCCGGAAGGGCCGAGCGCAGAAGTGGTCCTGCAACTTTATCCGCCTCCATCCAGTCTATTAATTGT
TGCCGGGAAGCTAGAGTAAGTAGTTCGCCAGTTAATAGTTTGCGCAACGTTGTTGCCATTGCTACAGGCA
TCGTGGTGTCACGCTCGTCGTTTGGTATGGCTTCATTCAGCTCCGGTTCCCAACGATCAAGGCGAGTTAC
ATGATCCCCCATGTTGTGCAAAAAAGCGGTTAGCTCCTTCGGTCCTCCGATCGTTGTCAGAAGTAAGTTG
GCCGCAGTGTTATCACTCATGGTTATGGCAGCACTGCATAATTCTCTTACTGTCATGCCATCCGTAAGAT
GCTTTTCTGTGACTGGTGAGTACTCAACCAAGTCATTCTGAGAATAGTGTATGCGGCGACCGAGTTGCTC
TTGCCCGGCGTCAATACGGGATAATACCGCGCCACATAGCAGAACTTTAAAAGTGCTCATCATTGGAAAA
CGTTCTTCGGGGCGAAAACTCTCAAGGATCTTACCGCTGTTGAGATCCAGTTCGATGTAACCCACTCGTG
CACCCAACTGATCTTCAGCATCTTTTACTTTCACCAGCGTTTCTGGGTGAGCAAAAACAGGAAGGCAAAA
TGCCGCAAAAAAGGGAATAAGGGCGACACGGAAATGTTGAATACTCATACTCTTCCTTTTTCAATATTAT
TGAAGCATTTATCAGGGTTATTGTCTCATGAGCGGATACATATTTGAATGTATTTAGAAAAATAAACAAA
TAGGGGTTCCGCGCACATTTCCCCGAAAAGTGCCACCTGACGTC
